>Addgene plasmid #81506 | pDONR223_SAMHD1_p.I515T | addgene full sequence | sequence record 168621 | Addgene NGS Result
CTTTCCTGCGTTATCCCCTGATTCTGTGGATAACCGTATTACCGCCTTTGAGTGAGCTGATACCGCTCGC
CGCAGCCGAACGACCGAGCGCAGCGAGTCAGTGAGCGAGGAAGCGGAAGAGCGCCCAATACGCAAACCGC
CTCTCCCCGCGCGTTGGCCGATTCATTAATGCAGCTGGCACGACAGGTTTCCCGACTGGAAAGCGGGCAG
TGAGCGCAACGCAATTAATACGCGTACCGCTAGCCAGGAAGAGTTTGTAGAAACGCAAAAAGGCCATCCG
TCAGGATGGCCTTCTGCTTAGTTTGATGCCTGGCAGTTTATGGCGGGCGTCCTGCCCGCCACCCTCCGGG
CCGTTGCTTCACAACGTTCAAATCCGCTCCCGGCGGATTTGTCCTACTCAGGAGAGCGTTCACCGACAAA
CAACAGATAAAACGAAAGGCCCAGTCTTCCGACTGAGCCTTTCGTTTTATTTGATGCCTGGCAGTTCCCT
ACTCTCGCGTTAACGCTAGCATGGATGTTTTCCCAGTCACGACGTTGTAAAACGACGGCCAGTCTTAAGC
TCGGGCCCCAAATAATGATTTTATTTTGACTGATAGTGACCTGTTCGTTGCAACAAATTGATGAGCAATG
CTTTTTTATAATGCCAACTTTGTACAAAAAAGTTGGCACCATGCAGCGAGCCGATTCCGAGCAGCCCTCC
AAGCGTCCCCGTTGCGATGACAGCCCGAGAACCCCCTCAAACACCCCTTCCGCAGAGGCAGACTGGTCCC
CGGGCCTGGAACTCCATCCCGACTACAAGACATGGGGTCCGGAGCAGGTGTGCTCCTTCCTCAGGCGCGG
TGGCTTTGAAGAGCCGGTGCTGCTGAAGAACATCCGAGAAAATGAAATCACAGGCGCATTACTGCCTTGT
CTTGATGAGTCTCGTTTTGAAAATCTTGGAGTAAGTTCCTTGGGGGAGAGGAAGAAGCTGCTTAGTTATA
TCCAGCGATTGGTTCAAATCCACGTTGATACAATGAAGGTAATTAATGATCCTATCCATGGCCACATTGA
GCTCCACCCTCTCCTCGTCCGAATCATTGATACACCTCAATTTCAACGTCTTCGATACATCAAACAGCTG
GGAGGTGGTTACTATGTTTTTCCAGGAGCTTCGCACAATCGATTTGAGCATAGTCTAGGGGTGGGGTATC
TAGCAGGATGTCTAGTTCACGCACTGGGTGAAAAACAACCAGAGCTGCAGATAAGTGAACGAGATGTTCT
CTGTGTTCAGATTGCTGGACTTTGTCATGATCTCGGTCATGGGCCATTTTCTCACATGTTTGATGGACGA
TTTATTCCACTTGCTCGCCCGGAGGTGAAATGGACGCATGAACAAGGCTCAGTTATGATGTTTGAGCACC
TTATTAATTCTAATGGAATTAAGCCTGTCATGGAACAATATGGTCTCATCCCTGAAGAAGATATTTGCTT
TATAAAGGAACAAATTGTAGGACCACTTGAATCACCTGTAGAAGATTCATTGTGGCCATATAAAGGGCGT
CCTGAAAACAAAAGCTTCCTTTATGAGATAGTATCTAATAAAAGAAATGGCATTGATGTGGACAAATGGG
ATTATTTTGCCAGGGACTGCCATCATCTTGGAATCCAAAATAATTTTGATTACAAGCGCTTTATTAAGTT
TGCCCGTGTCTGTGAAGTAGACAATGAGTTGCGTATTTGTGCTAGAGATAAGGAAGTTGGAAATCTGTAT
GACATGTTCCACACTCGCAACTCTTTACACCGTAGAGCTTATCAACACAAAGTTGGCAACATTATTGATA
CAATGATTACAGATGCTTTCCTCAAAGCAGATGACTACATAGAGATTACAGGTGCTGGAGAAAAAAAGTA
TCGCATTTCTACAGCAATTGACGACATGGAAGCCTATACTAAGCTGACAGATAACATTTTTCTGGAGATT
TTATACTCTACTGATCCCAAATTGAAAGACGCACGAGAGATTTTAAAACAAATTGAATACCGTAATCTAT
TCAAGTATGTGGGTGAGACGCAGCCAACAGGACAAATAAAGATTAAAAGGGAGGACTATGAATCTCTTCC
AAAAGAGGTTGCCAGTGCTAAACCCAAAGTATTGCTAGACGTGAAACTGAAGGCTGAAGATTTTATAGTG
GATGTTATCAACATGGATTATGGAATGCAAGAAAAGAATCCAACTGATCATGTTAGCTTCTATTGTAAGA
CTGCCCCCAACAGAGCAATCAGGATTACTAAAAACCAGGTTTCACAACTTCTGCCAGAGAAATTTGTAGA
GCAGCTGATTCGAGTATATTGTAAGAAGGTGGACAGAAAGAGTTTGTATGCCGCAAGACAATATTTTGTT
CAGTGGTGTGCAGACAGAAATTTCACCAAGCCGCAGGATGGCGATGTTATAGCCCCACTCATAACACCTC
AAAAAAAGGAATGGAACGACAGTACTTCAGTCCAAAATCCAACTCGCCTCCGAGAAGCATCCAAAAGCAG
AGTCCAGCTTTTTAAAGATGACCCAATGTGATTGCCAACTTTCTTGTACAAAGTTGGCATTATAAGAAAG
CATTGCTTATCAATTTGTTGCAACGAACAGGTCACTATCAGTCAAAATAAAATCATTATTTGCCATCCAG
CTGATATCCCCTATAGTGAGTCGTATTACATGGTCATAGCTGTTTCCTGGCAGCTCTGGCCCGTGTCTCA
AAATCTCTGATGTTACATTGCACAAGATAAAAATATATCATCATGCCTCCTCTAGACCAGCCAGGACAGA
AATGCCTCGACTTCGCTGCTACCCAAGGTTGCCGGGTGACGCACACCGTGGAAACGGATGAAGGCACGAA
CCCAGTGGACATAAGCCTGTTCGGTTCGTAAGCTGTAATGCAAGTAGCGTATGCGCTCACGCAACTGGTC
CAGAACCTTGACCGAACGCAGCGGTGGTAACGGCGCAGTGGCGGTTTTCATGGCTTGTTATGACTGTTTT
TTTGGGGTACAGTCTATGCCTCGGGCATCCAAGCAGCAAGCGCGTTACGCCGTGGGTCGATGTTTGATGT
TATGGAGCAGCAACGATGTTACGCAGCAGGGCAGTCGCCCTAAAACAAAGTTAAACATTATGAGGGAAGC
GGTGATCGCCGAAGTATCGACTCAACTATCAGAGGTAGTTGGCGTCATCGAGCGCCATCTCGAACCGACG
TTGCTGGCCGTACATTTGTACGGCTCCGCAGTGGATGGCGGCCTGAAGCCACACAGTGATATTGATTTGC
TGGTTACGGTGACCGTAAGGCTTGATGAAACAACGCGGCGAGCTTTGATCAACGACCTTTTGGAAACTTC
GGCTTCCCCTGGAGAGAGCGAGATTCTCCGCGCTGTAGAAGTCACCATTGTTGTGCACGACGACATCATT
CCGTGGCGTTATCCAGCTAAGCGCGAACTGCAATTTGGAGAATGGCAGCGCAATGACATTCTTGCAGGTA
TCTTCGAGCCAGCCACGATCGACATTGATCTGGCTATCTTGCTGACAAAAGCAAGAGAACATAGCGTTGC
CTTGGTAGGTCCAGCGGCGGAGGAACTCTTTGATCCGGTTCCTGAACAGGATCTATTTGAGGCGCTAAAT
GAAACCTTAACGCTATGGAACTCGCCGCCCGACTGGGCTGGCGATGAGCGAAATGTAGTGCTTACGTTGT
CCCGCATTTGGTACAGCGCAGTAACCGGCAAAATCGCGCCGAAGGATGTCGCTGCCGACTGGGCAATGGA
GCGCCTGCCGGCCCAGTATCAGCCCGTCATACTTGAAGCTAGACAGGCTTATCTTGGACAAGAAGAAGAT
CGCTTGGCCTCGCGCGCAGATCAGTTGGAAGAATTTGTCCACTACGTGAAAGGCGAGATCACCAAGGTAG
TCGGCAAATAACCCTCGAGCCACCCATGACCAAAATCCCTTAACGTGAGTTACGCGTCGTTCCACTGAGC
GTCAGACCCCGTAGAAAAGATCAAAGGATCTTCTTGAGATCCTTTTTTTCTGCGCGTAATCTGCTGCTTG
CAAACAAAAAAACCACCGCTACCAGCGGTGGTTTGTTTGCCGGATCAAGAGCTACCAACTCTTTTTCCGA
AGGTAACTGGCTTCAGCAGAGCGCAGATACCAAATACTGTTCTTCTAGTGTAGCCGTAGTTAGGCCACCA
CTTCAAGAACTCTGTAGCACCGCCTACATACCTCGCTCTGCTAATCCTGTTACCAGTGGCTGCTGCCAGT
GGCGATAAGTCGTGTCTTACCGGGTTGGACTCAAGACGATAGTTACCGGATAAGGCGCAGCGGTCGGGCT
GAACGGGGGGTTCGTGCACACAGCCCAGCTTGGAGCGAACGACCTACACCGAACTGAGATACCTACAGCG
TGAGCTATGAGAAAGCGCCACGCTTCCCGAAGGGAGAAAGGCGGACAGGTATCCGGTAAGCGGCAGGGTC
GGAACAGGAGAGCGCACGAGGGAGCTTCCAGGGGGAAACGCCTGGTATCTTTATAGTCCTGTCGGGTTTC
GCCACCTCTGACTTGAGCGTCGATTTTTGTGATGCTCGTCAGGGGGGCGGAGCCTATGGAAAAACGCCAG
CAACGCGGCCTTTTTACGGTTCCTGGCCTTTTGCTGGCCTTTTGCTCACATGTT
Features (pLannotate 1.2.2; 12 found; start..end, strand, type, name):
    121..213     +  CDS            lacI (fragment): lac repressor; lacI; The lac repressor binds to the lac operator to inhibit transcription in E. coli. This inhibition can be relieved by adding lactose or isopropyl-β-D-thiogalactopyranoside (IPTG).
    268..295     -  terminator     rrnB T2 terminator: transcription terminator T2 from the E. coli rrnB gene
    427..470     +  terminator     rrnB T1 terminator: Escherichia coli rrnB; transcription terminator T1 from the E. coli rrnB gene
    517..553     -  CDS            lacZα (fragment): LacZα fragment of β-galactosidase; lacZ fragment
    570..665     +  protein_bind   attL3: mutant version of attL; recombination site for the Gateway® LR reaction LR Clonase™
    671..2548    +  CDS            SAMHD1: SAMH1_HUMAN - Also known as MOP5 From Homo sapiens (Human).
   2556..2651    -  protein_bind   attL3: mutant version of attL; recombination site for the Gateway® LR reaction LR Clonase™
   2670..2688    -  promoter       T7 promoter: promoter for bacteriophage T7 RNA polymerase
   2878..2901    +  promoter       Pc promoter (fragment): intI1 (promoter lies within the coding sequence); class 1 integron promoter
   3077..3133    +  CDS            GmR (fragment): gentamycin acetyltransferase; aacC1; confers resistance to gentamycin
   3140..3931    +  CDS            SmR: aminoglycoside adenylyltransferase (Murphy, 1985); aadA; confers resistance to spectinomycin and streptomycin
   4024..4612    +  rep_origin     ori: high-copy-number ColE1/pMB1/pBR322/pUC origin of replication
