[The description below was written by a language model from this plasmid's Addgene catalogue record and pLannotate feature annotations shown in this document.]
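Description:
pDONR223_SAMHD1_p.I515T is a Gateway entry clone built on the Invitrogen pDONR223 backbone and carrying a variant human SAMHD1 open reading frame. It belongs to the Target Accelerator Plasmid Collection, a set of cancer-associated alleles assembled for systematic functional testing of rare variants. The plasmid is maintained in E. coli through a high-copy ColE1/pUC-type origin. Selection is with spectinomycin, conferred by the aadA (SmR) aminoglycoside adenylyltransferase gene, which lies downstream of fragments of a class 1 integron Pc promoter and of a gentamicin resistance gene. The sequenced record is 4,674 nt.

The SAMHD1 coding sequence, referenced to NM_015474.3, spans about 1.9 kb and is flanked by two attL recombination sites in opposite orientations. The automated annotation labels both as attL3, but the table does not otherwise establish their exact identity. These sites allow LR Clonase-mediated transfer of the ORF into any compatible Gateway destination vector. Although the plasmid name highlights I515T, the catalogue lists three substitutions in the insert: G404E, I515T and A546V. The clone is in the "closed" configuration, with a stop codon immediately after the insert, so it expresses native or N-terminally tagged protein rather than C-terminal fusions.

The record lists no promoter for the insert, so expression depends on the destination vector. rrnB T1 and T2 terminators upstream of the cassette insulate it from read-through transcription, and a T7 promoter sits just outside the downstream attL site, facing the insert. Short lacI and lacZα fragments are backbone remnants. The typical use is as a shuttle source for making expression constructs that compare this SAMHD1 variant with the wild-type gene.
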