Addgene plasmid #81506: pDONR223_SAMHD1_p.I515T
Purpose: Gateway Donor vector containing SAMHD1 , part of the Target Accelerator Plasmid Collection.
Depositing lab: Jesse Boehm & William Hahn & David Root. Depositing organization: Broad Institute. Publication: Systematic Functional Interrogation of Rare Cancer Variants Identifies Oncogenic Alleles. Kim E, Ilic N, Shrestha Y, Zou L, Kamburov A, Zhu C, Yang X, Lubonja R, Tran N, Nguyen C, Lawrence MS, Piccioni F, Bagul M, Doench JG, Chouinard CR, Wu X, Hogstrom L, Natoli T, Tamayo P, Horn H, Corsello SM, Lage K, Root DE, Subramanian A, Golub TR, Getz G, Boehm JS, Hahn WC. Cancer Discov. 2016 Jul;6(7):714-26. doi: 10.1158/2159-8290.CD-16-0160. Epub 2016 May 4. PubMed 27147599.
Backbone
  Vector backbone: pDONR223
  Backbone manufacturer: Invitrogen
  Backbone size w/o insert (bp): 2790
  Vector type: Gateway Entry vector
Growth in bacteria
  Bacterial resistance: Spectinomycin, 50 μg/mL
  Growth temperature: 37°C
  Growth strain: DH5alpha
  Copy number: High Copy
Gene/Insert
  Gene/Insert name: SAMHD1 (alt name: NM_015474.3)
  Species: H. sapiens (human)
  Mutation: G404E; I515T; A546V
  Entrez Gene: SAMHD1 (a.k.a. CHBL2, DCIP, HDDC1, MOP-5, SBBI88, hSAMHD1)
  Promoter: None
  Cloning method: Gateway Cloning
  Sequencing primers: 5′ M13pUC-fwd; 3′ M13-Rev
Terms and licenses: Academic/Nonprofit Terms; Industry Terms: Not Available to Industry
Depositor comments: Closed state: stop codon immediately follows insert
How to cite: pDONR223_SAMHD1_p.I515T was a gift from Jesse Boehm & William Hahn & David Root (Addgene plasmid # 81506 ; http://n2t.net/addgene:81506 ; RRID:Addgene_81506)
