>Addgene plasmid #81506 | pDONR223_SAMHD1_p.I515T | depositor partial sequence | sequence record 154825 | Insert sequence
ATGCAGCGAGCCGATTCCGAGCAGCCCTCCAAGCGTCCCCGTTGCGATGACAGCCCGAGAACCCCCTCAA
ACACCCCTTCCGCAGAGGCAGACTGGTCCCCGGGCCTGGAACTCCATCCCGACTACAAGACATGGGGTCC
GGAGCAGGTGTGCTCCTTCCTCAGGCGCGGTGGCTTTGAAGAGCCGGTGCTGCTGAAGAACATCCGAGAA
AATGAAATCACAGGCGCATTACTGCCTTGTCTTGATGAGTCTCGTTTTGAAAATCTTGGAGTAAGTTCCT
TGGGGGAGAGGAAGAAGCTGCTTAGTTATATCCAGCGATTGGTTCAAATCCACGTTGATACAATGAAGGT
AATTAATGATCCTATCCATGGCCACATTGAGCTCCACCCTCTCCTCGTCCGAATCATTGATACACCTCAA
TTTCAACGTCTTCGATACATCAAACAGCTGGGAGGTGGTTACTATGTTTTTCCAGGAGCTTCGCACAATC
GATTTGAGCATAGTCTAGGGGTGGGGTATCTAGCAGGATGTCTAGTTCACGCACTGGGTGAAAAACAACC
AGAGCTGCAGATAAGTGAACGAGATGTTCTCTGTGTTCAGATTGCTGGACTTTGTCATGATCTCGGTCAT
GGGCCATTTTCTCACATGTTTGATGGACGATTTATTCCACTTGCTCGCCCGGAGGTGAAATGGACGCATG
AACAAGGCTCAGTTATGATGTTTGAGCACCTTATTAATTCTAATGGAATTAAGCCTGTCATGGAACAATA
TGGTCTCATCCCTGAAGAAGATATTTGCTTTATAAAGGAACAAATTGTAGGACCACTTGAATCACCTGTA
GAAGATTCATTGTGGCCATATAAAGGGCGTCCTGAAAACAAAAGCTTCCTTTATGAGATAGTATCTAATA
AAAGAAATGGCATTGATGTGGACAAATGGGATTATTTTGCCAGGGACTGCCATCATCTTGGAATCCAAAA
TAATTTTGATTACAAGCGCTTTATTAAGTTTGCCCGTGTCTGTGAAGTAGACAATGAGTTGCGTATTTGT
GCTAGAGATAAGGAAGTTGGAAATCTGTATGACATGTTCCACACTCGCAACTCTTTACACCGTAGAGCTT
ATCAACACAAAGTTGGCAACATTATTGATACAATGATTACAGATGCTTTCCTCAAAGCAGATGACTACAT
AGAGATTACAGGTGCTGGAGAAAAAAAGTATCGCATTTCTACAGCAATTGACGACATGGAAGCCTATACT
AAGCTGACAGATAACATTTTTCTGGAGATTTTATACTCTACTGATCCCAAATTGAAAGACGCACGAGAGA
TTTTAAAACAAATTGAATACCGTAATCTATTCAAGTATGTGGGTGAGACGCAGCCAACAGGACAAATAAA
GATTAAAAGGGAGGACTATGAATCTCTTCCAAAAGAGGTTGCCAGTGCTAAACCCAAAGTATTGCTAGAC
GTGAAACTGAAGGCTGAAGATTTTATAGTGGATGTTATCAACATGGATTATGGAATGCAAGAAAAGAATC
CAACTGATCATGTTAGCTTCTATTGTAAGACTGCCCCCAACAGAGCAATCAGGATTACTAAAAACCAGGT
TTCACAACTTCTGCCAGAGAAATTTGTAGAGCAGCTGATTCGAGTATATTGTAAGAAGGTGGACAGAAAG
AGTTTGTATGCCGCAAGACAATATTTTGTTCAGTGGTGTGCAGACAGAAATTTCACCAAGCCGCAGGATG
GCGATGTTATAGCCCCACTCATAACACCTCAAAAAAAGGAATGGAACGACAGTACTTCAGTCCAAAATCC
AACTCGCCTCCGAGAAGCATCCAAAAGCAGAGTCCAGCTTTTTAAAGATGACCCAATG
