>Addgene plasmid #81506 | pDONR223_SAMHD1_p.I515T | addgene partial sequence | sequence record 156536 | M13-F20 5'-TGTAAAACGACGGCCAGT-3'
TTCGTTGCAACAAATTGATGAGCAATGCTTTTTTATAATGCCAACTTTGTACAAAAAAGTTGGCACCATG
CAGCGAGCCGATTCCGAGCAGCCCTCCAAGCGTCCCCGTTGCGATGACAGCCCGAGAACCCCCTCAAACA
CCCCTTCCGCAGAGGCAGACTGGTCCCCGGGCCTGGAACTCCATCCCGACTACAAGACATGGGGTCCGGA
GCAGGTGTGCTCCTTCCTCAGGCGCGGTGGCTTTGAAGAGCCGGTGCTGCTGAAGAACATCCGAGAAAAT
GAAATCACAGGCGCATTACTGCCTTGTCTTGATGAGTCTCGTTTTGAAAATCTTGGAGTAAGTTCCTTGG
GGGAGAGGAAGAAGCTGCTTAGTTATATCCAGCGATTGGTTCAAATCCACGTTGATACAATGAAGGTAAT
TAATGATCCTATCCATGGCCACATTGAGCTCCACCCTCTCCTCGTCCGAATCATTGATACACCTCAATTT
CAACGTCTTCGATACATCAAACAGCTGGGAGGTGGTTACTATGTTTTTCCAGGAGCTTCGCACAATCGAT
TTGAGCATAGTCTAGGGGTGGGGTATCTAGCAGGATGTCTAGTTCACGCACTGGGTGAAAAACAACCAGA
GCTGCAGATAAGTGAACGAGATGTTCTCTGTGTTCAGATTGCTGGACTTTGTCATGATCTCGGTCATGGG
CCATTTTCTCACATGTTTGATGGACGATTTATTCCACTTGCTCGCCCGGAGGTGAAATGGACGCATGAAC
AAGGCTCAGTTATGATGTTTGAGCACCTTATTAATTCTAATGGAATTAAGCCTGTCATGGAACAATATGG
TCTCATCCCTGAAGAAGATATTTGCTTTATAAAGGAACAAATTGTAGGACCACTTGAATCACCTGTAGAA
GATTCATTGTGGCCATATAAAGGGCGTCCTGAAAACAAAAGCTTCCTTTATGAGATAGTATCTAATAAAA
GAAATGGCATTGATGTGGACAAATGGGATTATTTTGCCAGGGACTGCCATCATCTTGGAATCCAAAATAA
TTTTGATTACAAGC
